Addgene plasmid #32254: TAL010
Depositing lab: Keith Joung. Depositing organization: Massachusetts General Hospital. Publication: Targeted gene disruption in somatic zebrafish cells using engineered TALENs. Sander JD, Cade L, Khayter C, Reyon D, Peterson RT, Joung JK, Yeh JR. Nat Biotechnol. 2011 Aug 5;29(8):697-8. doi: 10.1038/nbt.1934. PubMed 21822241.
Backbone
  Vector backbone: pUC57-ΔBsaI
  Backbone size w/o insert (bp): 2708
  Modifications to backbone: Silent valine mutation (C->G) at position 1794 to destroy alternate BsaI restriction site in pUC57
Growth in bacteria
  Bacterial resistance: Ampicillin, 100 μg/mL
  Growth temperature: 37°C
  Growth strain: XL1 Blue
  Copy number: High Copy
Gene/Insert
  Gene/Insert name: TAL010 (alt names: S (Type I N-terminal - T/NG); α / SNG / T)
  Insert size (bp): 123
  Cloning method: Restriction Enzyme; 5′ cloning site BbsI (destroyed during cloning); 3′ cloning site BamHI (not destroyed)
  Sequencing primers: 5′ OK163
Terms and licenses: Academic/Nonprofit Terms; Industry Terms: Not Available to Industry
How to cite: TAL010 was a gift from Keith Joung (Addgene plasmid # 32254 ; http://n2t.net/addgene:32254 ; RRID:Addgene_32254)
