[The description below was written by a language model from this plasmid's Addgene catalogue record and pLannotate feature annotations shown in this document.]
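Description:
TAL010 is a small bacterial cloning plasmid that archives a single TAL effector repeat module, one of a library of building blocks for assembling engineered TALENs. The backbone is pUC57-ΔBsaI, a derivative of pUC57 in which a silent C-to-G change at a valine codon removes an alternate BsaI site. Given the position recorded for this change, it appears to lie within the β-lactamase coding region. Removing the site presumably keeps BsaI available for manipulating the insert during repeat assembly, although the record does not describe the assembly scheme itself. The plasmid replicates in E. coli from a high-copy ColE1/pUC-type origin and is selected with ampicillin through AmpR, which is driven by its native bla promoter.

The 123 bp insert is described by its alternative names as a Type I N-terminal (α) unit carrying the NG repeat-variable diresidue, which specifies recognition of thymine. It was cloned between a BbsI site, destroyed during cloning, and a BamHI site that remains intact. The automated feature table does not annotate the insert. It lists only backbone elements: a lacZα fragment, the lac promoter, operator and CAP binding site, and short residual fragments matching lacI, bom and rop. The gap between the lacZα fragment and the lac operator is the likely position of the repeat module, consistent with a total length of 2,831 bp, which equals the backbone plus the insert.

There is no eukaryotic promoter, nuclease domain or expression context, so the plasmid serves purely as a source of a repeat-encoding fragment. That fragment is joined with other modules into custom TAL arrays, which are then fused to a nuclease. The associated work applied this approach to targeted gene disruption in somatic zebrafish cells.
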