Features (pLannotate 1.2.2; 10 found; start..end, strand, type, name):
    137..236     +  misc_feature   bom (fragment): basis of mobility region from pBR322
    242..399     -  CDS            lacZα (fragment): LacZα fragment of β-galactosidase; lacZ fragment
    634..650     -  protein_bind   lac operator: The lac repressor binds to the lac operator to inhibit transcription in E. coli. This inhibition can be relieved by adding lactose or isopropyl-β-D-thiogalactopyranoside (IPTG). lac repressor encoded by lacI
    658..688     -  promoter       lac promoter: promoter for the E. coli lac operon
    703..724     -  protein_bind   CAP binding site: CAP binding activates transcription in the presence of cAMP. E. coli catabolite activator protein
    737..829     -  CDS            lacI (fragment): lac repressor; lacI; The lac repressor binds to the lac operator to inhibit transcription in E. coli. This inhibition can be relieved by adding lactose or isopropyl-β-D-thiogalactopyranoside (IPTG).
   1012..1600    -  rep_origin     ori: high-copy-number ColE1/pMB1/pBR322/pUC origin of replication
   1771..2631    -  CDS            AmpR: β-lactamase; bla; confers resistance to ampicillin, carbenicillin, and related antibiotics
   2632..2736    -  promoter       AmpR promoter: bla
   2831..35      +  CDS            rop (fragment) (across the origin): Rop protein, which maintains plasmids at low copy number; rop
>Addgene plasmid #32254 | TAL010 | depositor full sequence | sequence record 36566 | TAL010 sequence 2831 bps
TCGCGCGTTTCGGTGATGACGGTGAAAACCTCTGACACATGCAGCTCCCGGAGACGGTCACAGCTTGTCT
GTAAGCGGATGCCGGGAGCAGACAAGCCCGTCAGGGCGCGTCAGCGGGTGTTGGCGGGTGTCGGGGCTGG
CTTAACTATGCGGCATCAGAGCAGATTGTACTGAGAGTGCACCATATGCGGTGTGAAATACCGCACAGAT
GCGTAAGGAGAAAATACCGCATCAGGCGCCATTCGCCATTCAGGCTGCGCAACTGTTGGGAAGGGCGATC
GGTGCGGGCCTCTTCGCTATTACGCCAGCTGGCGAAAGGGGGATGTGCTGCAAGGCGATTAAGTTGGGTA
ACGCCAGGGTTTTCCCAGTCACGACGTTGTAAAACGACGGCCAGTGAATTCGAGCTCGGTACCTCGCGAA
TGCATCTAGAGAAGACAAGAACCTGACCCCAGACCAGGTAGTCGCAATCGCGTCAAACGGAGGGGGAAAG
CAAGCCCTGGAAACCGTGCAAAGGTTGTTGCCGGTCCTTTGTCAAGACCACGGCCTTAAGAGACCGGATC
CCGGGCCCGTCGACTGCAGAGGCCTGCATGCAAGCTTGGCGTAATCATGGTCATAGCTGTTTCCTGTGTG
AAATTGTTATCCGCTCACAATTCCACACAACATACGAGCCGGAAGCATAAAGTGTAAAGCCTGGGGTGCC
TAATGAGTGAGCTAACTCACATTAATTGCGTTGCGCTCACTGCCCGCTTTCCAGTCGGGAAACCTGTCGT
GCCAGCTGCATTAATGAATCGGCCAACGCGCGGGGAGAGGCGGTTTGCGTATTGGGCGCTCTTCCGCTTC
CTCGCTCACTGACTCGCTGCGCTCGGTCGTTCGGCTGCGGCGAGCGGTATCAGCTCACTCAAAGGCGGTA
ATACGGTTATCCACAGAATCAGGGGATAACGCAGGAAAGAACATGTGAGCAAAAGGCCAGCAAAAGGCCA
GGAACCGTAAAAAGGCCGCGTTGCTGGCGTTTTTCCATAGGCTCCGCCCCCCTGACGAGCATCACAAAAA
TCGACGCTCAAGTCAGAGGTGGCGAAACCCGACAGGACTATAAAGATACCAGGCGTTTCCCCCTGGAAGC
TCCCTCGTGCGCTCTCCTGTTCCGACCCTGCCGCTTACCGGATACCTGTCCGCCTTTCTCCCTTCGGGAA
GCGTGGCGCTTTCTCATAGCTCACGCTGTAGGTATCTCAGTTCGGTGTAGGTCGTTCGCTCCAAGCTGGG
CTGTGTGCACGAACCCCCCGTTCAGCCCGACCGCTGCGCCTTATCCGGTAACTATCGTCTTGAGTCCAAC
CCGGTAAGACACGACTTATCGCCACTGGCAGCAGCCACTGGTAACAGGATTAGCAGAGCGAGGTATGTAG
GCGGTGCTACAGAGTTCTTGAAGTGGTGGCCTAACTACGGCTACACTAGAAGAACAGTATTTGGTATCTG
CGCTCTGCTGAAGCCAGTTACCTTCGGAAAAAGAGTTGGTAGCTCTTGATCCGGCAAACAAACCACCGCT
GGTAGCGGTGGTTTTTTTGTTTGCAAGCAGCAGATTACGCGCAGAAAAAAAGGATCTCAAGAAGATCCTT
TGATCTTTTCTACGGGGTCTGACGCTCAGTGGAACGAAAACTCACGTTAAGGGATTTTGGTCATGAGATT
ATCAAAAAGGATCTTCACCTAGATCCTTTTAAATTAAAAATGAAGTTTTAAATCAATCTAAAGTATATAT
GAGTAAACTTGGTCTGACAGTTACCAATGCTTAATCAGTGAGGCACCTATCTCAGCGATCTGTCTATTTC
GTTCATCCATAGTTGCCTGACTCCCCGTCGTGTAGATAACTACGATACGGGAGGGCTTACCATCTGGCCC
CAGTGCTGCAATGATACCGCGAGAGCCACGCTCACCGGCTCCAGATTTATCAGCAATAAACCAGCCAGCC
GGAAGGGCCGAGCGCAGAAGTGGTCCTGCAACTTTATCCGCCTCCATCCAGTCTATTAATTGTTGCCGGG
AAGCTAGAGTAAGTAGTTCGCCAGTTAATAGTTTGCGCAACGTTGTTGCCATTGCTACAGGCATCGTGGT
GTCACGCTCGTCGTTTGGTATGGCTTCATTCAGCTCCGGTTCCCAACGATCAAGGCGAGTTACATGATCC
CCCATGTTGTGCAAAAAAGCGGTTAGCTCCTTCGGTCCTCCGATCGTTGTCAGAAGTAAGTTGGCCGCAG
TGTTATCACTCATGGTTATGGCAGCACTGCATAATTCTCTTACTGTCATGCCATCCGTAAGATGCTTTTC
TGTGACTGGTGAGTACTCAACCAAGTCATTCTGAGAATAGTGTATGCGGCGACCGAGTTGCTCTTGCCCG
GCGTCAATACGGGATAATACCGCGCCACATAGCAGAACTTTAAAAGTGCTCATCATTGGAAAACGTTCTT
CGGGGCGAAAACTCTCAAGGATCTTACCGCTGTTGAGATCCAGTTCGATGTAACCCACTCGTGCACCCAA
CTGATCTTCAGCATCTTTTACTTTCACCAGCGTTTCTGGGTGAGCAAAAACAGGAAGGCAAAATGCCGCA
AAAAAGGGAATAAGGGCGACACGGAAATGTTGAATACTCATACTCTTCCTTTTTCAATATTATTGAAGCA
TTTATCAGGGTTATTGTCTCATGAGCGGATACATATTTGAATGTATTTAGAAAAATAAACAAATAGGGGT
TCCGCGCACATTTCCCCGAAAAGTGCCACCTGACGTCTAAGAAACCATTATTATCATGACATTAACCTAT
AAAAATAGGCGTATCACGAGGCCCTTTCGTC
