>Addgene plasmid #32254 | TAL010 | addgene partial sequence | sequence record 37772 | LacZ-F2 5'-cctcttcgctattacgccag-3'
ACGCCAGGGTTTTCCCAGTCACGACGTTGTAAAACGACGGCCAGTGAATTCGAGCTCGGTACCTCGCGAA
TGCATCTAGAGAAGACAAGAACCTGACCCCAGACCAGGTAGTCGCAATCGCGTCAAACGGAGGGGGAAAG
CAAGCCCTGGAAACCGTGCAAAGGTTGTTGCCGGTCCTTTGTCAAGACCACGGCCTTAAGAGACCGGATC
CCGGGCCCGTCGACTGCAGAGGCCTGCATGCAAGCTTGGCGTAATCATGGTCATAGCTGTTTCCTGTGTG
AAATTGTTATCCGCTCACAATTCCACACAACATACGAGCCGGAAGCATAAAGTGTAAAGCCTGGGGTGCC
TAATGAGTGAGCTAACTCACATTAATTGCGTTGCGCTCACTGCCCGCTTTCCAGTCGGGAAACCTGTCGT
GCCAGCTGCATTAATGAATCGGCCAACGCGCGGGGAGAGGCGGTTTGCGTATTGGGCGCTCTTCCGCTTC
CTCGCTCACTGACTCGCTGCGCTCGGTCGTTCGGCTGCGGCGAGCGGTATCAGCTCACTCAAAGGCGGTA
ATACGGTTATCCACAGAATCAGGGGATAACGCAGGAAAGAACATGTGAGCAAAAGGCCAGCAAAAGGCCA
GGAACCGTAAAAAGGCCGCGTTGCTGGCGTTTTTCCATAGGCTCCGCCCCCCTGACGAGCATCACAAAAA
TCGACGCTCAAGTCAGAGGTGGCGAAACCCGACAGGACTATAAAGATACCAGGCGTTTCCCCCTGGAAGC
TCCCTCGTGCGCTCTCCTGTTCCGACCCTGCCGCTTACCGGATACCTGTCCGCCTTTCTCCCTTCGGGAA
GCGTGGCGCTTTCTCATAGCTCACGCTGTAGGTATCTCAGTTCGGTGTA
